>Addgene plasmid #148289 | pAc5.1B-lambdaN-HA-DmBam_AA | depositor full sequence | sequence record 290737 | Full Sequence
CTTCAAGGAATTAATTCTATATTCTAAAAACACAAATGATACTTCTAAAAAAAATCATGAATGGCATCAA
CTCTGAATCAAATCTTTGCAGATGCACCTACTTCTCATTTCCACTGTCACATCATTTTTCCAGATCTCGC
TGCCTGTTATGTGGCCCACAAACCAAGACACGTTTTATGGCCATTAAAGCTGGCTGATCGTCGCCAAACA
CCAAATACATATCAATATGTACATTCGAGAAAGAAGCGATCAAAGAAGCGTCTTCGGGCGAGTAGGAGAA
TGCGGAGGAGAAGGAGAACGAGCTGATCTAGTATCTCTCCACAATCCAATGCCAACTGACCAACTGGCCA
TATTCGGAGCAATTTGAAGCCAATTTCCATCGCCTGGCGATCGCTCCATTCTTGGCTATATGTTTTTCAC
CGTTCCCGGGGCCATTTTCAAAGACTCGTCGGTAAGATAAGATTGTGTCACTCGCTGTCTCTCTTCATTT
GTCGAAGAATGCTGAGGAATTTCGCGATGACGTCGGCGAGTATTTTGAAGAATGAGAATAATTTGTATTT
ATACGAAAATCAGTTAGTGGAATTTTCTACAAAAACATGTTATCTATAGATAATTTTGTTGCAAAATATG
TTGACTATGACAAAGATTGTATGTATATACCTTTAATGTATTCTCATTTTCTTATGTATTTATAATGGCA
ATGATGATACTGATGATATTTTAAGATGATGCCAGACCACAGGCTGATTTCTGCGTCTTTTGCCGAACGC
AGTGCATGTGCGGTTGTTGTTTTTTGGAATAGTTTCAATTTTCGGACTGTCCGCTTTGATTTCAGTTTCT
TGGCTTATTCAAAAAGCAAAGTAAAGCCAAAAAAGCGAGATGGCAATACCAAATGCGGCAAAACGGTAGT
GGAAGGAAAGGGGTGCGGGGCAGCGGAAGGAAGGGTGGGGCGGGGCGTGGCGGGGTCTGTGGCTGGGCGC
GACGTCACCGACGTTGGAGCCACTCCTTTGACCATGTGTGCGTGTGTGTATTATTCGTGTCTCGCCACTC
GCCGGTTGTTTTTTTCTTTTTATCTCGCTCTCTCTAGCGCCATCTCGTACGCATGCTCAACGCACCGCAT
GTTGCCGTGTCCTTTATGCGTCATTTTGGCTCGAAATAGGCAATTATTTAAACAAAGATTAGTCAACGAA
AACGCTAAAATAAATAAGTCTACAATATGGTTACTTATTGCCATGTGTGTGCAGCCAACGATAGCAACAA
AAGCAACAACACAGTGGCTTTCCCTCTTTCACTTTTTGTTTGCAAGCGCGTGCGAGCAAGACGGCACGAC
CGGCAAACGCAATTACGCTGACAAAGAGCAGACGAAGTTTTGGCCGAAAAACATCAAGGCGCCTGATACG
AATGCATTTGCAATAACAATTGCGATATTTAATATTGTTTATGAAGCTGTTTGACTTCAAAACACACAAA
AAAAAAAATAAAACAAATTATTTGAAAGAGAATTAGGAATCGGACAGCTTATCGTTACGGGCTAACAGCA
CACCGAGACGAAATAGCTTACCTGACGTCACAGCCTCTGGAAGAACTGCCGCCAAGCAGAGAGAGAGAGA
AAAAGAGGGAGAGCAGCTTAGACCGCATGTGCTTGTGTGTGAGGCGTCTCTCTCTTCGTCTCCTGTTTGC
GCAAACGCATAGACTGCACTGAGAAAATCGATTACCTATTTTTTATGAATGAATATTTGCACTATTACTA
TTCAAAACTATTAAGATAGCAATCACATTCAATAGCCAAATACTATACCACCTGAGCGATGCAACGAAAT
GATCAATTTGAGCAAAAATGCTGCATATTTAGGACGGCATCATTATAGAAATGCTTCTTGCTGTGTACTT
TTCTCTCGTCTGGCAGCTGTTTCGCCGTTATTGTTAAAACCGGCTTAAGTTAGGTGTGTTTTCTACGACT
AGTGATGCCCCTACTAGAAGATGTGTGTTGCACAAATGTCCCTGAATAACCAATTTGAAGTGCAGATAGC
AGTAAACGTAAGCTAATATGAATATTATTTAACTGTAATGTTTTAATATCGCTGGACATTACTAATAAAC
CCACTATAAACACATGTACATATGTATGTTTTGGCATACAATGAGTAGTTGGGGAAAAAATGTGTAAAAG
CACCGTGACCATCACAGCATAAAGATAACCAGCTGAAGTATCGAATATGAGTAACCCCCAAATTGAATCA
CATGCCGCAACTGATAGGACCCATGGAAGTACACTCTTCATGGCGATATACAAGACACACACAAGCACGA
ACACCCAGTTGCGGAGGAAATTCTCCGTAAATGAAAACCCAATCGGCGAACAATTCATACCCATATATGG
TAAAAGTTTTGAACGCGACTTGAGAGCGGAGAGCATTGCGGCTGATAAGGTTTTAGCGCTAAGCGGGCTT
TATAAAACGGGCTGCGGGACCAGTTTTCATATCACTACCGTTTGAGTTCTTGTGCTGTGTGGATACTCCT
CCCGACACAAAGCCGCTCCATCAGCCAGCAGTCGTCTAATCCAGAGACCCCGGATCGGGGTACCAACATG
GACGCACAAACACGACGACGTGAGCGTCGCGCTGAGAAACAAGCTCAATGGAAAGCTGCAAACGGTGGAT
CTCCTCCACATATGGCTTACCCATACGATGTTCCAGATTACGCTCCTCCAAGCTTGAATTCTGCAGATAT
CCAGCACAGTGGCGGCCGCTCGAGTATGCTTAATGCACGTGACGTGTGTCCTGAGGGCAACGACGACCAG
CAGTTGGACCACAATTTTAAGCAGATGGAGGAGCATTTGGCCTTAATGGTGGAAGGCAATGAAAACGAAG
ATCCGAGGAAAGCCACTTGTGAGTACGAGGATACGAACGAAGATGGTGCAACCTGCACATCGGGCGTTTT
ATCCGAAATCCAGGAGAACTTCGGTAGACTCCGGTTGTGTGACGTTACTGCACCACTCCTCGAATTCCAC
GGTTTGGATTGCTTGCAACAGATTCAAAAGCGCTCGCGCCATTTTGCATTCGACGGTTCTCCGGCCAAGA
AGTCGCGATCCGGAGGCGTGTTGGTCACCGGGCCAAAGCAGAAGCAACTGCAGAAGGAAAATGTGTGGAA
CCGGAAGAGTAAAGGCTCTGCGTCCGCGGATAATATTGAGAAACTGCCCATAACTATTGAGAAACTGCAT
ATGATTGGTCTGCACGGCGATTGCTTAGAGCACAACGCCGTGCTGCGTTTGATGAATCTGTTCAGATCCC
TGCATGATCACCTGACCGCCGATTTGGGCTTCTCGCGCCAAAACTCAATGCCCTCGGACTATCTGTTCGA
TATGCCGGTGAAGAGCACGATGCCTAAGAGCTTGAATGTGCGCTACCAACTGCAGGTGCTGTGCACCAAA
GTAGAGCGCTTCCTTGTCCAGCAGCGCCGCACCTTGGAGTCGAATCGCCACTTCGATTTCGAGAAATACG
ACGAGTGTGACAAGTTGCTTAAGGGTTTCGCATCCTATTTGGACAACTTCAAACTGCTTTTAAAGCCCAA
AATGCGCAATCGAAACGGAAACTCGGGGAGCAATGCGGACAAGTTCCATACTCAGCGCATGGAGAGATTG
CTAATTGGTCTGCGCGATTGGATCAAGGCTGCGCATCTCAGTGTGCACGTATTTAACTGGGAAATGGATC
TGGAGCACCGCTACTCCGGGGCCATGACCGAAAGCCACAAGTCGTTGAACGAGCGGGCCATCCTTTTGTC
CGGTGCCGAGCTAAGGGCGGCCGAAGCGCGTGGAATCAGTGCGGAGGATCTGTTCATCGCCCAGAGATAC
AAACTGGGAGGTCCGATCTATTGCGTTCTGGAGCAGCATGAGTTCCTCTCCGCTCTGATCGCCAATCCAG
AGACCTATTTCCCGCCCAGTGTTGTCGCCATTTGCGGGCCACAGAAGCTTGGCGCAGTGAGCATGGAGCA
GCCGTCAGCGTCGGAGGAGGAGTTTGAGGAGACCGAGGAAGTGCCATCATCGCCACCTCGTCACACCGGA
CGTGTACCTCGCTTCAGAAGCTAAGGGCCCGCGGTTCGAAGGTAAGCCTATCCCTAACCCTCTCCTCGGT
CTCGATTCTACGCGTACCGGTCATCATCACCATCACCATTGAGTTTAAACCCGCTGATCAGCCTCGACTG
TGCCTTCTAAGGCCTGAGCTCGCTGATCAGCCTCGATCGAGGATCCAGACATGATAAGATACATTGATGA
GTTTGGACAAACCACAACTAGAATGCAGTGAAAAAAATGCTTTATTTGTGAAATTTGTGATGCTATTGCT
TTATTTGTAACCATTATAAGCTGCAATAAACAAGTTAACAACAACAATTGCATTCATTTTATGTTTCAGG
TTCAGGGGGAGGTGTGGGAGGTTTTTTAAAGCAAGTAAAACCTCTACAAATGTGGTATGGCTGATTATGA
TCAGTCGACCGATGCCCTTGAGAGCCTTCAACCCAGTCAGCTCCTTCCGGTGGGCGCGGGGCATGACTAT
CGTCGCCGCACTTATGACTGTCTTCTTTATCATGCAACTCGTAGGACAGGTGCCGGCAGCGCTCTGGGTC
ATTTTCGGCGAGGACCGCTTTCGCTGGAGCGCGACGATGATCGGCCTGTCGCTTGCGGTATTCGGAATCT
TGCACGCCCTCGCTCAAGCCTTCGTCACTGGTCCCGCCACCAAACGTTTCGGCGAGAAGCAGGCCATTAT
CGCCGGCATGGCGGCCGACGCGCTGGGCTACGTCTTGCTGGCGTTCGCGACGCGAGGCTGGATGGCCTTC
CCCATTATGATTCTTCTCGCTTCCGGCGGCATCGGGATGCCCGCGTTGCAGGCCATGCTGTCCAGGCAGG
TAGATGACGACCATCAGGGACAGCTTCAAGGATCGCTCGCGGCTCTTACCAGCCAGCAAAAGGCCAGGAA
CCGTAAAAAGGCCGCGTTGCTGGCGTTTTTCCATAGGCTCCGCCCCCCTGACGAGCATCACAAAAATCGA
CGCTCAAGTCAGAGGTGGCGAAACCCGACAGGACTATAAAGATACCAGGCGTTTCCCCCTGGAAGCTCCC
TCGTGCGCTCTCCTGTTCCGACCCTGCCGCTTACCGGATACCTGTCCGCCTTTCTCCCTTCGGGAAGCGT
GGCGCTTTCTCAATGCTCACGCTGTAGGTATCTCAGTTCGGTGTAGGTCGTTCGCTCCAAGCTGGGCTGT
GTGCACGAACCCCCCGTTCAGCCCGACCGCTGCGCCTTATCCGGTAACTATCGTCTTGAGTCCAACCCGG
TAAGACACGACTTATCGCCACTGGCAGCAGCCACTGGTAACAGGATTAGCAGAGCGAGGTATGTAGGCGG
TGCTACAGAGTTCTTGAAGTGGTGGCCTAACTACGGCTACACTAGAAGGACAGTATTTGGTATCTGCGCT
CTGCTGAAGCCAGTTACCTTCGGAAAAAGAGTTGGTAGCTCTTGATCCGGCAAACAAACCACCGCTGGTA
GCGGTGGTTTTTTTGTTTGCAAGCAGCAGATTACGCGCAGAAAAAAAGGATCTCAAGAAGATCCTTTGAT
CTTTTCTACGGGGTCTGACGCTCAGTGGAACGAAAACTCACGTTAAGGGATTTTGGTCATGAGATTATCA
AAAAGGATCTTCACCTAGATCCTTTTAAATTAAAAATGAAGTTTTAAATCAATCTAAAGTATATATGAGT
AAACTTGGTCTGACAGTTACCAATGCTTAATCAGTGAGGCACCTATCTCAGCGATCTGTCTATTTCGTTC
ATCCATAGTTGCCTGACTCCCCGTCGTGTAGATAACTACGATACGGGAGGGCTTACCATCTGGCCCCAGT
GCTGCAATGATACCGCGAGACCCACGCTCACCGGCTCCAGATTTATCAGCAATAAACCAGCCAGCCGGAA
GGGCCGAGCGCAGAAGTGGTCCTGCAACTTTATCCGCCTCCATCCAGTCTATTAATTGTTGCCGGGAAGC
TAGAGTAAGTAGTTCGCCAGTTAATAGTTTGCGCAACGTTGTTGCCATTGCTGCAGGCATCGTGGTGTCA
CGCTCGTCGTTTGGTATGGCTTCATTCAGCTCCGGTTCCCAACGATCAAGGCGAGTTACATGATCCCCCA
TGTTGTGCAAAAAAGCGGTTAGCTCCTTCGGTCCTCCGATCGTTGTCAGAAGTAAGTTGGCCGCAGTGTT
ATCACTCATGGTTATGGCAGCACTGCATAATTCTCTTACTGTCATGCCATCCGTAAGATGCTTTTCTGTG
ACTGGTGAGTACTCAACCAAGTCATTCTGAGAATAGTGTATGCGGCGACCGAGTTGCTCTTGCCCGGCGT
CAACACGGGATAATACCGCGCCACATAGCAGAACTTTAAAAGTGCTCATCATTGGAAAACGTTCTTCGGG
GCGAAAACTCTCAAGGATCTTACCGCTGTTGAGATCCAGTTCGATGTAACCCACTCGTGCACCCAACTGA
TCTTCAGCATCTTTTACTTTCACCAGCGTTTCTGGGTGAGCAAAAACAGGAAGGCAAAATGCCGCAAAAA
AGGGAATAAGGGCGACACGGAAATGTTGAATACTCATACTCTTCCTTTTTCAATATTATTGAAGCATTTA
TCAGGGTTATTGTCTCATGAGCGGATACATATTTGAATGTATTTAGAAAAATAAACAAATAGGGGTTCCG
CGCACATTTCCCCGAAAAGTGCCACCTGACGTCTAAGAAACCATTATTATCATGACATTAACCTATAAAA
ATAGGCGTATCACGAGGCCCTTTCGT
Features (pLannotate 1.2.2; 11 found; start..end, strand, type, name):
     56..2568    +  promoter       Ac5 promoter: Drosophila melanogaster actin 5C promoter
   2588..2653    +  CDS            N (fragment): REGN_LAMBD - Experimental evidence at protein level: Swiss-Prot protein existence level 1. Plays a role as a transcriptional antitermination factor that allows the virus to initiate its lytic phase. Activates expression of the delayed viral early genes by modifying host RNA polymerase (RNAP) into a form that is resistant to termination signals. This antitermination function requires the host NusA protein which serves to stabilize the interaction between antitermination protein N and host RNA polymerase. From Escherichia phage lambda (Bacteriophage lambda).
   2678..2704    +  CDS            3xHA (fragment): three tandem HA epitope tags
   2756..4081    +  CDS            bam: BAM_DROME - Experimental evidence at protein level: Swiss-Prot protein existence level 1. Required to initiate both male and female gametogenesis. May regulate cystoblast cell divisions. From Drosophila melanogaster (Fruit fly).
   4101..4142    +  CDS            V5 tag: epitope tag from simian virus 5
   4242..4376    -  polyA_signal   SV40 poly(A) signal: SV40 polyadenylation signal
   4399..4483    -  CDS            large T antigen (fragment): large T antigen from SV40 (simian virus 40)
   4484..4954    +  CDS            TcR (fragment): tetracycline efflux protein; tet; confers resistance to tetracycline
   4998..5586    -  rep_origin     ori: high-copy-number ColE1/pMB1/pBR322/pUC origin of replication
   5757..6617    -  CDS            AmpR: β-lactamase; bla; confers resistance to ampicillin, carbenicillin, and related antibiotics
   6618..6722    -  promoter       AmpR promoter: bla
