[The description below was written by a language model from this plasmid's Addgene catalogue record and pLannotate feature annotations shown in this document.]
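Description:
pAc5.1B-lambdaN-HA-DmBam_AA is a 6.8 kb insect expression plasmid for producing the Drosophila melanogaster Bag-of-marbles (Bam) protein in fly cells. The catalogue lists the backbone as unknown, although the name and annotated features point to a pAc5.1-type vector. It is propagated in E. coli through a ColE1/pUC-family origin and selected with ampicillin via the β-lactamase gene and its bla promoter. The record lists the plasmid as low copy, whereas the feature annotation labels this origin type as high copy. Short fragments annotated as tetracycline resistance and SV40 large T antigen appear to be non-functional backbone remnants. No selectable marker for insect cells is annotated.

Expression is driven by the constitutive Drosophila actin 5C (Ac5) promoter. The open reading frame begins with a short fragment of the bacteriophage lambda N protein, followed by an HA epitope (annotated as a partial match to a 3xHA element, consistent in length with a single HA tag) and then the bam coding sequence. A V5 tag sequence from the vector lies downstream of the insert, but the record does not indicate whether it is translated in frame. An SV40 polyadenylation signal follows. The insert carries one non-silent change, A239 to S, described as a natural variant; the meaning of the "_AA" suffix is not stated.

The lambda N peptide is commonly used to tether a fusion protein to reporter mRNAs bearing BoxB hairpins. This use fits the associated study of Bam recruiting the CCR4-NOT complex through its CAF40 subunit to repress mRNA targets. The HA tag allows detection or immunoprecipitation of the fusion.
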