Addgene plasmid #148289: pAc5.1B-lambdaN-HA-DmBam_AA
Purpose: Insect Expression of DmBam
Depositing lab: Elisa Izaurralde. Depositing organization: Max Planck Institute for Developmental Biology. Publication: Drosophila Bag-of-marbles directly interacts with the CAF40 subunit of the CCR4-NOT complex to elicit repression of mRNA targets. Sgromo A, Raisch T, Backhaus C, Keskeny C, Alva V, Weichenrieder O, Izaurralde E. RNA. 2018 Mar;24(3):381-395. doi: 10.1261/rna.064584.117. Epub 2017 Dec 18. PubMed 29255063.
Backbone
  Vector backbone: Unknown
  Vector type: Insect Expression
Growth in bacteria
  Bacterial resistance: Ampicillin, 100 μg/mL
  Growth temperature: 37°C
  Growth strain: DH5alpha
  Copy number: Low Copy
Gene/Insert
  Gene/Insert name: DmBam
  Species: D. melanogaster (fly)
  Mutation: one non silent mutation A239 to S, described as natural variant at UniProt.: P22745 (NCBI NM:057452.3)
  Entrez Gene: bam (a.k.a. Dmel_CG10422, BAM, Bam, Bam-C, BamC, BamF, CG10422, Dmel\CG10422, alpha, fs(3)neo61, ham)
  Cloning method: Unknown
Terms and licenses: Academic/Nonprofit Terms; Industry Terms: Not Available to Industry
Depositor comments: Plasmids from this collection were made available to the research community and donated after the lab closed. Please note that the sequence provided by the depositing laboratory may be theoretical/predicted or based on Sanger sequencing results. There may be discrepancies between sequencing results obtained by Addgene and the depositor sequence. If an Addgene verified sequence is not available, please contact before placing your order to request that our lab fully sequence the plasmid.
How to cite: pAc5.1B-lambdaN-HA-DmBam_AA was a gift from Elisa Izaurralde (Addgene plasmid # 148289 ; http://n2t.net/addgene:148289 ; RRID:Addgene_148289)
